>Addgene plasmid #46658 | pcDNA3.2 mir-1-1 reporter cel-mir-60 | analyzer sequence | sequence record 66022
GACGGATCGGGAGATCTCCCGATCCCCTATGGTCGACTCTCAGTACAATCTGCTCTGATGCCGCATAGTT
AAGCCAGTATCTGCTCCCTGCTTGTGTGTTGGAGGTCGCTGAGTAGTGCGCGAGCAAAATTTAAGCTACA
ACAAGGCAAGGCTTGACCGACAATTGCATGAAGAATCTGCTTAGGGTTAGGCGTTTTGCGCTGCTTCGCG
ATGTACGGGCCAGATATACGCGTTGACATTGATTATTGACTAGTTATTAATAGTAATCAATTACGGGGTC
ATTAGTTCATAGCCCATATATGGAGTTCCGCGTTACATAACTTACGGTAAATGGCCCGCCTGGCTGACCG
CCCAACGACCCCCGCCCATTGACGTCAATAATGACGTATGTTCCCATAGTAACGCCAATAGGGACTTTCC
ATTGACGTCAATGGGTGGACTATTTACGGTAAACTGCCCACTTGGCAGTACATCAAGTGTATCATATGCC
AAGTACGCCCCCTATTGACGTCAATGACGGTAAATGGCCCGCCTGGCATTATGCCCAGTACATGACCTTA
TGGGACTTTCCTACTTGGCAGTACATCTACGTATTAGTCATCGCTATTACCATGGTGATGCGGTTTTGGC
AGTACATCAATGGGCGTGGATAGCGGTTTGACTCACGGGGATTTCCAAGTCTCCACCCCATTGACGTCAA
TGGGAGTTTGTTTTGGCACCAAAATCAACGGGACTTTCCAAAATGTCGTAACAACTCCGCCCCATTGACG
CAAATGGGCGGTAGGCGTGTACGGTGGGAGGTCTATATAAGCAGAGCTCTCTGGCTAACTAGAGAACCCA
CTGCTTACTGGCTTATCGAAATTAATACGACTCACTATAGGGAGACCCAAGCTGGCTAGTTAAGCTATCA
ACAAGTTTGTACAAAAAAGCAGGCTTGGTGATAGGCAACCATCTTTTCTGTGTCTCAACTATCTACCATT
CCATAAGCCCACCTACTTTTGTGTCACTATAAAAGAGAATTGTGGTGTAGGTGATAACAGTGCTCTTTGT
ATTATTATCTACAATTACTTCGTATTCATATTCTACTCGAAAACCGCTTGTTCTTGAACTGGAAGAGTGC
CATAAAATCATGACAAAGTACGTGATATTATGCACATTTTCTAGTTCAAGACTTGAGAAATCGGTTAACT
GTTTTTGAAACAACTTCTGATTTTTGTTGACGGTAGTTTTTGCTATCATGAGTTCCGGGTAAATATCATA
TACTGTAAGACATTTGTTAGAAATCACAATGTTTCTTTGATTGATTATTTCAATTTGCTTATGGGAAACT
CTTACCCAGCTTTCTTGTACAAAGTGGTTGATCTAGAGGGCCCGCAGTGGGGTCAGCTTCTACCGGGGCG
GCGTCCCGGGGTCTTGGAACTGCATGCAGACTGCCTGCTTGGGAAACATACTTCTTTATATGCCCATATG
GACCTGCTAAGCTATGGAATGTAAAGAAGTATGTATCTCAGGCCGGGACCTCTCTCGCCGCACTGAGGGG
CACTCCACACCACGGGGGCCGCCGCGGCCGACAGCCAGCCAGGCGGCTGTGGTGGGGGTGAGGCTGGGGC
GGCAGGCTGCCTGGGCGTTGGTGGACGGTCGTGTCCCCGCCAGCATTGTTCTGTCACTTTGCCTGTGTCA
GCAGGTGGAAGTGCTCACCAGACATTCGAAGGTAAGCCTATCCCTAACCCTCTCCTCGGTCTCGATTCTA
CGCGTACCGGTTAGTAATGAGTTTAAACGGGGGAGGCTAACTGAAACACGGAAGGAGACAATACCGGAAG
GAACCCGCGCTATGACGGCAATAAAAAGACAGAATAAAACGCACGGGTGTTGGGTCGTTTGTTCATAAAC
GCGGGGTTCGGTCCCAGGGCTGGCACTCTGTCGATACCCCACCGAGACCCCATTGGGGCCAATACGCCCG
CGTTTCTTCCTTTTCCCCACCCCACCCCCCAAGTTCGGGTGAAGGCCCAGGGCTCGCAGCCAACGTCGGG
GCGGCAGGCCCTGCCATAGCAGATCTGCGCAGCTGGGGCTCTAGGGGGTATCCCC
[124 nt withheld, positions 2086-2209]
C
[32 nt withheld, positions 2211-2242]
CA
[57 nt withheld, positions 2245-2301]
A
[49 nt withheld, positions 2303-2351]
CCTTTGACGTTGGAGTCCACGTTCTTT
[37 nt withheld, positions 2379-2415]
ACCCTATCTCGGTCTATTCTTTTGATTTATAAGGGATTTTGGGGATTTCGGCCTATTGGTTAAAAAATGA
GCTGATTTAACAAAAATTTAACGCGAATTAATTCTGTGGAATGTGTGTCAGTTAGGGTGTGGAAAGTCCC
CAGGCTCCCCAGCAGGCAGAAGTATGCAAAGCATGCATCTCAATTAGTCAGCAACCAGGTGTGGAAAGTC
CCCAGGCTCCCCAGCAGGCAGAAGTATGCAAAGCATGCATCTCAATTAGTCAGCAACCATAGTCCCGCCC
CTAACTCCGCCCATCCCGCCCCTAACTCCGCCCAGTTCCGCCCATTCTCCGCCCCATGGCTGACTAATTT
TTTTTATTTATGCAGAGGCCGAGGCCGCCTCTGCCTCTGAGCTATTCCAGAAGTAGTGAGGAGGCTTTTT
TGGAGGCCTAGGCTTTTGCAAAAAGCTCCCGGGAGCTTGTATATCCATTTTCGGATCTGATCAAGAGACA
GGATGAGGATCGTTTCGCATGATTGAACAAGATGGATTGCACGCAGGTTCTCCGGCCGCTTGGGTGGAGA
GGCTATTCGGCTATGACTGGGCACAACAGACAATCGGCTGCTCTGATGCCGCCGTGTTCCGGCTGTCAGC
GCAGGGGCGCCCGGTTCTTTTTGTCAAGACCGACCTGTCCGGTGCCCTGAATGAACTGCAGGACGAGGCA
GCGCGGCTATCGTGGCTGGCCACGACGGGCGTTCCTTGCGCAGCTGTGCTCGACGTTGTCACTGAAGCGG
GAAGGGACTGGCTGCTATTGGGCGAAGTGCCGGGGCAGGATCTCCTGTCATCTCACCTTGCTCCTGCCGA
GAAAGTATCCATCATGGCTGATGCAATGCGGCGGCTGCATACGCTTGATCCGGCTACCTGCCCATTCGAC
CACCAAGCGAAACATCGCATCGAGCGAGCACGTACTCGGATGGAAGCCGGTCTTGTCGATCAGGATGATC
TGGACGAAGAGCATCAGGGGCTCGCGCCAGCCGAACTGTTCGCCAGGCTCAAGGCGCGCATGCCCGACGG
CGAGGATCTCGTCGTGACCCATGGCGATGCCTGCTTGCCGAATATCATGGTGGAAAATGGCCGCTTTTCT
GGATTCATCGACTGTGGCCGGCTGGGTGTGGCGGACCGCTATCAGGACATAGCGTTGGCTACCCGTGATA
TTGCTGAAGAGCTTGGCGGCGAATGGGCTGACCGCTTCCTCGTGCTTTACGGTATCGCCGCTCCCGATTC
GCAGCGCATCGCCTTCTATCGCCTTCTTGACGAGTTCTTCTGAGCGGGACTCTGGGGTTCGCGAAATGAC
CGACCAAGCGACGCCCAACCTGCCATCACGAGATTTCGATTCCACCGCCGCCTTCTATGAAAGGTTGGGC
TTCGGAATCGTTTTCCGGGACGCCGGCTGGATGATCCTCCAGCGCGGGGATCTCATGCTGGAGTTCTTCG
CCCACCCCAACTTGTTTATTGCAGCTTATAATGGTTACAAATAAAGCAATAGCATCACAAATTTCACAAA
TAAAGCATTTTTTTCACTGCATTCTAGTTGTGGTTTGTCCAAACTCATCAATGTATCTTATCATGTCTGT
ATACCGTCGACCTCTAGCTAGAGCTTGGCGTAATCATGGTCATAGCTGTTTCCTGTGTGAAATTGTTATC
CGCTCACAATTCCACACAACATACGAGCCGGAAGCATAAAGTGTAAAGCCTGGGGTGCCTAATGAGTGAG
CTAACTCACATTAATTGCGTTGCGCTCACTGCCCGCTTTCCAGTCGGGAAACCTGTCGTGCCAGCTGCAT
TAATGAATCGGCCAACGCGCGGGGAGAGGCGGTTTGCGTATTGGGCGCTCTTCCGCTTCCTCGCTCACTG
ACTCGCTGCGCTCGGTCGTTCGGCTGCGGCGAGCGGTATCAGCTCACTCAAAGGCGGTAATACGGTTATC
CACAGAATCAGGGGATAACGCAGGAAAGAACATGTGAGCAAAAGGCCAGCAAAAGGCCAGGAACCGTAAA
AAGGCCGCGTTGCTGGCGTTTTTCCATAGGCTCCGCCCCCCTGACGAGCATCACAAAAATCGACGCTCAA
GTCAGAGGTGGCGAAACCCGACAGGACTATAAAGATACCAGGCGTTTCCCCCTGGAAGCTCCCTCGTGCG
CTCTCCTGTTCCGACCCTGCCGCTTACCGGATACCTGTCCGCCTTTCTCCCTTCGGGAAGCGTGGCGCTT
TCTCAATGCTCACGCTGTAGGTATCTCAGTTCGGTGTAGGTCGTTCGCTCCAAGCTGGGCTGTGTGCACG
AACCCCCCGTTCAGCCCGACCGCTGCGCCTTATCCGGTAACTATCGTCTTGAGTCCAACCCGGTAAGACA
CGACTTATCGCCACTGGCAGCAGCCACTGGTAACAGGATTAGCAGAGCGAGGTATGTAGGCGGTGCTACA
GAGTTCTTGAAGTGGTGGCCTAACTACGGCTACACTAGAAGGACAGTATTTGGTATCTGCGCTCTGCTGA
AGCCAGTTACCTTCGGAAAAAGAGTTGGTAGCTCTTGATCCGGCAAACAAACCACCGCTGGTAGCGGTGG
TTTTTTTGTTTGCAAGCAGCAGATTACGCGCAGAAAAAAAGGATCTCAAGAAGATCCTTTGATCTTTTCT
ACGGGGTCTGACGCTCAGTGGAACGAAAACTCACGTTAAGGGATTTTGGTCATGAGATTATCAAAAAGGA
TCTTCACCTAGATCCTTTTAAATTAAAAATGAAGTTTTAAATCAATCTAAAGTATATATGAGTAAACTTG
GTCTGACAGTTACCAATGCTTAATCAGTGAGGCACCTATCTCAGCGATCTGTCTATTTCGTTCATCCATA
GTTGCCTGACTCCCCGTCGTGTAGATAACTACGATACGGGAGGGCTTACCATCTGGCCCCAGTGCTGCAA
TGATACCGCGAGACCCACGCTCACCGGCTCCAGATTTATCAGCAATAAACCAGCCAGCCGGAAGGGCCGA
GCGCAGAAGTGGTCCTGCAACTTTATCCGCCTCCATCCAGTCTATTAATTGTTGCCGGGAAGCTAGAGTA
AGTAGTTCGCCAGTTAATAGTTTGCGCAACGTTGTTGCCATTGCTACAGGCATCGTGGTGTCACGCTCGT
CGTTTGGTATGGCTTCATTCAGCTCCGGTTCCCAACGATCAAGGCGAGTTACATGATCCCCCATGTTGTG
CAAAAAAGCGGTTAGCTCCTTCGGTCCTCCGATCGTTGTCAGAAGTAAGTTGGCCGCAGTGTTATCACTC
ATGGTTATGGCAGCACTGCATAATTCTCTTACTGTCATGCCATCCGTAAGATGCTTTTCTGTGACTGGTG
AGTACTCAACCAAGTCATTCTGAGAATAGTGTATGCGGCGACCGAGTTGCTCTTGCCCGGCGTCAATACG
GGATAATACCGCGCCACATAGCAGAACTTTAAAAGTGCTCATCATTGGAAAACGTTCTTCGGGGCGAAAA
CTCTCAAGGATCTTACCGCTGTTGAGATCCAGTTCGATGTAACCCACTCGTGCACCCAACTGATCTTCAG
CATCTTTTACTTTCACCAGCGTTTCTGGGTGAGCAAAAACAGGAAGGCAAAATGCCGCAAAAAAGGGAAT
AAGGGCGACACGGAAATGTTGAATACTCATACTCTTCCTTTTTCAATATTATTGAAGCATTTATCAGGGT
TATTGTCTCATGAGCGGATACATATTTGAATGTATTTAGAAAAATAAACAAATAGGGGTTCCGCGCACAT
TTCCCCGAAAAGTGCCACCTGACGTC
Features (pLannotate 1.2.2; 24 found; start..end, strand, type, name):
     36..80      -  misc_feature   bom (fragment): basis of mobility region from pBR322
    235..614     +  enhancer       CMV enhancer: human cytomegalovirus immediate early enhancer
    615..818     +  promoter       CMV promoter: human cytomegalovirus (CMV) immediate early promoter
    814..847     +  LTR            5' LTR (truncated) (fragment): truncated 5' long terminal repeat (LTR) from HIV-1
    863..881     +  promoter       T7 promoter: promoter for bacteriophage T7 RNA polymerase
    911..935     +  protein_bind   attB1: mutant version of attB; recombination site for the Gateway® BP reaction BP Clonase™
   1100..1171    +  ncRNA          mir-60: Accession: RF00849 - microRNA mir-60
   1334..1358    -  protein_bind   attB2: mutant version of attB; recombination site for the Gateway® BP reaction BP Clonase™
   1436..1512    +  ncRNA          mir-1: Accession: RF00103 - mir-1 microRNA precursor family
   1711..1752    +  CDS            V5 tag: epitope tag from simian virus 5
   1836..1884    +  polyA_signal   HSV TK poly(A) signal: herpes simplex virus thymidine kinase polyadenylation signal (Cole and Stacy, 1985)
   1975..1991    -  polyA_signal   bGH poly(A) signal (fragment): bovine growth hormone polyadenylation signal
   2086..2514    +  rep_origin     f1 ori (sequence partly withheld): f1 bacteriophage origin of replication; arrow indicates direction of (+) strand synthesis
   2528..2857    +  promoter       SV40 promoter: SV40 enhancer and early promoter
   2924..3715    +  CDS            neo: KKA2_KLEPN - Also known as kan, nptII. Experimental evidence at protein level: Swiss-Prot protein existence level 1. Resistance to kanamycin, neomycin, paromomycin, ribostamycin, butirosin and gentamicin B. From Klebsiella pneumoniae.
   3741..3899    +  CDS            ble (fragment): BLE_KLEPN - Experimental evidence at protein level: Swiss-Prot protein existence level 1. Binding protein with a strong affinity to the bleomycin family of antibiotics. Binds to CL990; an antimitotic-antibiotic compound. From Klebsiella pneumoniae.
   3894..4015    +  polyA_signal   SV40 poly(A) signal: SV40 polyadenylation signal
   4088..4104    -  protein_bind   lac operator: The lac repressor binds to the lac operator to inhibit transcription in E. coli. This inhibition can be relieved by adding lactose or isopropyl-β-D-thiogalactopyranoside (IPTG). lac repressor encoded by lacI
   4112..4142    -  promoter       lac promoter: promoter for the E. coli lac operon
   4157..4178    -  protein_bind   CAP binding site: CAP binding activates transcription in the presence of cAMP. E. coli catabolite activator protein
   4191..4283    -  CDS            lacI (fragment): lac repressor; lacI; The lac repressor binds to the lac operator to inhibit transcription in E. coli. This inhibition can be relieved by adding lactose or isopropyl-β-D-thiogalactopyranoside (IPTG).
   4466..5054    -  rep_origin     ori: high-copy-number ColE1/pMB1/pBR322/pUC origin of replication
   5225..6085    -  CDS            AmpR: β-lactamase; bla; confers resistance to ampicillin, carbenicillin, and related antibiotics
   6086..6190    -  promoter       AmpR promoter: bla
