[The description below was written by a language model from this plasmid's Addgene catalogue record and pLannotate feature annotations shown in this document.]
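Description:
pcDNA3.2 mir-1-1 reporter cel-mir-60 is a mammalian expression plasmid built to test how well a primary microRNA transcript from C. elegans is processed in mammalian cells. It derives from a Gateway destination vector, pcDNA3.2 V5-DEST modified to carry a mir-1-1 reporter. It is maintained in E. coli through a high-copy ColE1/pUC-type origin with ampicillin resistance. An f1 origin is also present. For mammalian cells, an SV40 early promoter drives a neomycin phosphotransferase gene ending in an SV40 polyadenylation signal, which allows G418 selection. The listed backbone size of 8038 bp refers to the destination vector before recombination, whereas the annotated sequence of the finished clone is 6,221 nt. That difference fits with loss of the Gateway cassette during cloning.

The expression unit starts with the CMV immediate-early enhancer and promoter, followed by a T7 promoter. The cel-mir-60 pri-miRNA fragment sits between attB1 and attB2 sites left by Gateway recombination. Just downstream, on the same transcript, lies the human mir-1-1 hairpin, which the record lists as a C-terminal "tag" on the insert. Further along come the backbone's V5 tag sequence, which has no obvious role for a non-coding insert, and the HSV TK polyadenylation signal. Because both hairpins are transcribed from one CMV-driven RNA, the mir-1-1 hairpin can plausibly serve as an internal reference against which mir-60 output is normalised, although the record does not spell this out. The associated publication deals with primary-sequence features, beyond secondary structure, that license pri-miRNA hairpins for processing. This construct probably belongs to a series comparing different hairpins in that context.
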