Addgene plasmid #46658: pcDNA3.2 mir-1-1 reporter cel-mir-60
Depositing lab: David Bartel. Depositing organization: Whitehead Institute for Biomedical Research. Publication: Beyond Secondary Structure: Primary-Sequence Determinants License Pri-miRNA Hairpins for Processing. Auyeung VC, Ulitsky I, McGeary SE, Bartel DP. Cell. 2013 Feb 14;152(4):844-58. doi: 10.1016/j.cell.2013.01.031. PubMed 23415231.
Backbone
  Vector backbone: pcDNA3.2 V5-DEST mir-1-1 reporter
  Backbone manufacturer: Bartel lab (Addgene plasmid# 46646)
  Backbone size w/o insert (bp): 8038
  Vector type: Mammalian Expression, RNAi
  Selectable markers: Neomycin (select with G418)
Growth in bacteria
  Bacterial resistance: Ampicillin, 100 μg/mL
  Growth temperature: 37°C
  Growth strain: DH5alpha
  Copy number: High Copy
Gene/Insert
  Gene/Insert name: cel-mir-60 (alt name: mir-60 pri-mRNA)
  Species: C. elegans (nematode)
  Promoter: CMV
  Tag / fusion protein: hsa-mir-1-1 (C terminal on insert); V5 (C terminal on backbone)
  Cloning method: Gateway Cloning
  Sequencing primers: 5′ CMV-F; 3′ TK-pA-R
Terms and licenses: Academic/Nonprofit Terms; Industry Terms: Not Available to Industry
How to cite: pcDNA3.2 mir-1-1 reporter cel-mir-60 was a gift from David Bartel (Addgene plasmid # 46658 ; http://n2t.net/addgene:46658 ; RRID:Addgene_46658)
