>Addgene plasmid #46658 | pcDNA3.2 mir-1-1 reporter cel-mir-60 | addgene partial sequence | sequence record 67963 | CMV-F 5'-CGCAAATGGGCGGTAGGCGTG-3'
ACTAGAGAACCCACTGCTTACTGGCTTATCGAAATTAATACGACTCACTATAGGGAGACCCAAGCTGGCT
AGTTAAGCTATCAACAAGTTTGTACAAAAAAGCAGGCTTGGTGATAGGCAACCATCTTTTCTGTGTCTCA
ACTATCTACCATTCCATAAGCCCACCTACTTTTGTGTCACTATAAAAGAGAATTGTGGTGTAGGTGATAA
CAGTGCTCTTTGTATTATTATCTACAATTACTTCGTATTCATATTCTACTCGAAAACCGCTTGTTCTTGA
ACTGGAAGAGTGCCATAAAATCATGACAAAGTACGTGATATTATGCACATTTTCTAGTTCAAGACTTGAG
AAATCGGTTAACTGTTTTTGAAACAACTTCTGATTTTTGTTGACGGTAGTTTTTGCTATCATGAGTTCCG
GGTAAATATCATATACTGTAAGACATTTGTTAGAAATCACAATGTTTCTTTGATTGATTATTTCAATTTG
CTTATGGGAAACTCTTACCCAGCTTTCTTGTACAAAGTGGTTGATCTAGAGGGCCCGCAGTGGGGTCAGC
TTCTACCGGGGCGGCGTCCCGGGGTCTTGGAACTGCATGCAGACTGCCTGCTTGGGAAACATACTTCTTT
ATATGCCCATATGGACCTGCTAAGCTATGGAATGTAAAGAAGTATGTATCTCAGGCCGGGACCTCTCTCG
CCGCACTGAGGGGCACTCCACACCACGGGGGCCGCCGCGGCCGACAGCCAGCCAGGCGGCTGTGGTGGGG
GTGAGGCTGGGGCGGCAGGCTGCCTGGGCGTTGGTGGACGGTCGTGTCCCCGCCAGCATTGTTCTGTCAC
TTTGCCTGTGTCAGCAGGTGGAAGTGCTCACCAGACATTCGAAGGTAAGCCTATCCCTAACCCTCTCCTC
GGTCTCGATTCTACGCGTACCGGT
